Addgene plasmid #75633: NEK10 gRNA (BRDN0001146401)
Purpose: 3rd generation lentiviral gRNA plasmid targeting human NEK10
Depositing lab: John Doench & David Root. Depositing organization: Broad Institute. Publication: Optimized sgRNA design to maximize activity and minimize off-target effects of CRISPR-Cas9. Doench JG, Fusi N, Sullender M, Hegde M, Vaimberg EW, Donovan KF, Smith I, Tothova Z, Wilen C, Orchard R, Virgin HW, Listgarten J, Root DE. Nat Biotechnol. 2016 Jan 18. doi: 10.1038/nbt.3437. PubMed 26780180.
Backbone
  Vector backbone: lentiGuide-Puro
  Backbone manufacturer: Zhang Lab (Addgene plasmid # 52963)
  Vector type: Mammalian Expression, Lentiviral, CRISPR
  Selectable markers: Puromycin
Growth in bacteria
  Bacterial resistance: Ampicillin, 100 μg/mL
  Growth temperature: 37°C
  Growth strain: DH5alpha
  Copy number: High Copy
Gene/Insert
  Gene/Insert name: NEK10 (alt names: NEK10; NM_001031741.3)
  gRNA/shRNA sequence: TAGAGGCTGAGTTAGTGACA
  Species: H. sapiens (human)
  Entrez Gene: NEK10 (a.k.a. CILD44)
  Promoter: hU6
  Cloning method: Unknown
  Sequencing primers: 5′ U6-F; 3′ pS2-R
Terms and licenses: Academic/Nonprofit Terms; Industry Terms: Not Available to Industry
Depositor comments: The gRNA was designed to target the following Genbank reference sequence(s): NM_001031741.3,NM_001304384.1,NM_152534.4. Note that this plasmid does NOT contain Cas9. It should be used in conjunction with lentiCas9-Blast (Addgene #52962) or otherwise with cell lines already expressing Cas9. Browse the full kinome gRNA library at http://www.addgene.org/pooled-library/broadgpp-human-kinome/ or visit http://www.broadinstitute.org/rnai/public/ for detailed protocols and information.
How to cite: NEK10 gRNA (BRDN0001146401) was a gift from John Doench & David Root (Addgene plasmid # 75633 ; http://n2t.net/addgene:75633 ; RRID:Addgene_75633)
