[The description below was written by a language model from this plasmid's Addgene catalogue record and pLannotate feature annotations shown in this document.]
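Description:
NEK10 gRNA (BRDN0001146401) is a third-generation lentiviral guide RNA plasmid built on the lentiGuide-Puro backbone, designed to direct Streptococcus pyogenes Cas9 to the human NEK10 kinase gene. It is propagated in E. coli as a high-copy plasmid through a ColE1/pUC-type origin with ampicillin selection (AmpR), and the backbone also carries an f1 origin, an SV40 origin and leftover lac and T7/T3 cloning-vector elements that play no part in the payload.

The transfer cassette is framed by an RSV promoter fused to a truncated HIV-1 5' LTR, which makes genomic RNA production Tat-independent, and a self-inactivating ΔU3 3' LTR followed by an SV40 polyadenylation signal. Between the LTRs lie the Ψ packaging signal with a partial gag sequence, the Rev response element for Rev-dependent nuclear export, and a cPPT/CTS element that aids nuclear import of the reverse-transcribed genome. Two expression units are carried. A human U6 RNA polymerase III promoter drives the 20-nt NEK10 spacer joined to the Cas9 gRNA scaffold. An EF-1α core promoter with its intron A drives puromycin N-acetyltransferase for selection of transduced mammalian cells, with a WPRE downstream to enhance transcript expression.

The plasmid does not encode Cas9, so it must be paired with a separate Cas9 vector such as lentiCas9-Blast or used in cells already expressing the nuclease. The guide was designed against several NEK10 reference transcripts and belongs to a human kinome gRNA collection made with optimised sgRNA design rules. It is suited to knockout of NEK10 by lentiviral delivery.
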