Features (pLannotate 1.2.2; 29 found; start..end, strand, type, name):
     14..80      +  CDS            small t antigen (fragment): SV40 (simian virus 40) small t antigen
    106..317     +  promoter       EF-1α core promoter: core promoter for human elongation factor EF-1α
    318..1256    +  intron         EF-1α intron A: intron upstream of the start codon of human EF-1α
   1278..1877    +  CDS            PuroR (fragment): puromycin N-acetyltransferase; pac from Streptomyces; confers resistance to puromycin
   1893..2481    +  misc_feature   WPRE: woodchuck hepatitis virus posttranscriptional regulatory element
   2532..2551    +  misc_feature   cPPT/CTS (fragment): central polypurine tract and central termination sequence of HIV-1
   2553..2786    +  LTR            3' LTR (ΔU3): self-inactivating 3' long terminal repeat (LTR) from HIV-1
   2864..2985    +  polyA_signal   SV40 poly(A) signal: SV40 polyadenylation signal
   3025..3160    +  rep_origin     SV40 ori: SV40 origin of replication
   3181..3199    -  promoter       T7 promoter: promoter for bacteriophage T7 RNA polymerase
   3207..3362    +  CDS            lacZα (fragment): LacZα fragment of β-galactosidase; lacZ fragment
   3367..3795    +  rep_origin     f1 ori (sequence partly withheld): f1 bacteriophage origin of replication; arrow indicates direction of (+) strand synthesis
   3848..3952    +  promoter       AmpR promoter: bla
   3953..4813    +  CDS            AmpR: β-lactamase; bla; confers resistance to ampicillin, carbenicillin, and related antibiotics
   4984..5572    +  rep_origin     ori: high-copy-number ColE1/pMB1/pBR322/pUC origin of replication
   5755..5847    +  CDS            lacI (fragment): lac repressor; lacI; The lac repressor binds to the lac operator to inhibit transcription in E. coli. This inhibition can be relieved by adding lactose or isopropyl-β-D-thiogalactopyranoside (IPTG).
   5860..5881    +  protein_bind   CAP binding site: CAP binding activates transcription in the presence of cAMP. E. coli catabolite activator protein
   5896..5926    +  promoter       lac promoter: promoter for the E. coli lac operon
   5934..5950    +  protein_bind   lac operator: The lac repressor binds to the lac operator to inhibit transcription in E. coli. This inhibition can be relieved by adding lactose or isopropyl-β-D-thiogalactopyranoside (IPTG). lac repressor encoded by lacI
   5995..6013    +  promoter       T3 promoter: promoter for bacteriophage T3 RNA polymerase
   6041..6267    +  promoter       RSV promoter: Rous sarcoma virus enhancer/promoter
   6268..6448    +  LTR            5' LTR (truncated): truncated 5' long terminal repeat (LTR) from HIV-1
   6495..6620    +  misc_feature   HIV-1 Ψ: packaging signal of human immunodeficiency virus type 1
   6604..6967    +  CDS            HIV-1 gag (fragment): gag protein from human immunodeficiency virus 1; gag
   7113..7346    +  misc_feature   RRE: The Rev response element (RRE) of HIV-1 allows for Rev-dependent mRNA export from the nucleus to the cytoplasm.
   7723..7749    +  CDS            Rev (fragment): human immunodeficiency virus 1 (HIV-1) Rev protein; rev; enhances nuclear export of unspliced and incompletely spliced viral mRNAs
   7753..7993    +  promoter       U6 promoter: RNA polymerase III promoter for human U6 snRNA
   8023..8098    +  misc_RNA       gRNA scaffold: guide RNA scaffold for the Streptococcus pyogenes CRISPR/Cas9 system
   8154..8271    +  misc_feature   cPPT/CTS: central polypurine tract and central termination sequence of HIV-1
>Addgene plasmid #75633 | NEK10 gRNA (BRDN0001146401) | addgene full sequence | sequence record 184260 | Addgene Assembled Sequence
CCCGGGTGCAAAGATGGATAAAGTTTTAAACAGAGAGGAATCTTTGCAGCTAATGGACCTTCTAGGTCTT
GAAAGGAGTGGGAATTGGCTCCGGTGCCCGTCAGTGGGCAGAGCGCACATCGCCCACAGTCCCCGAGAAG
TTGGGGGGAGGGGTCGGCAATTGATCCGGTGCCTAGAGAAGGTGGCGCGGGGTAAACTGGGAAAGTGATG
TCGTGTACTGGCTCCGCCTTTTTCCCGAGGGTGGGGGAGAACCGTATATAAGTGCAGTAGTCGCCGTGAA
CGTTCTTTTTCGCAACGGGTTTGCCGCCAGAACACAGGTAAGTGCCGTGTGTGGTTCCCGCGGGCCTGGC
CTCTTTACGGGTTATGGCCCTTGCGTGCCTTGAATTACTTCCACCTGGCTGCAGTACGTGATTCTTGATC
CCGAGCTTCGGGTTGGAAGTGGGTGGGAGAGTTCGAGGCCTTGCGCTTAAGGAGCCCCTTCGCCTCGTGC
TTGAGTTGAGGCCTGGCCTGGGCGCTGGGGCCGCCGCGTGCGAATCTGGTGGCACCTTCGCGCCTGTCTC
GCTGCTTTCGATAAGTCTCTAGCCATTTAAAATTTTTGATGACCTGCTGCGACGCTTTTTTTCTGGCAAG
ATAGTCTTGTAAATGCGGGCCAAGATCTGCACACTGGTATTTCGGTTTTTGGGGCCGCGGGCGGCGACGG
GGCCCGTGCGTCCCAGCGCACATGTTCGGCGAGGCGGGGCCTGCGAGCGCGGCCACCGAGAATCGGACGG
GGGTAGTCTCAAGCTGGCCGGCCTGCTCTGGTGCCTGGCCTCGCGCCGCCGTGTATCGCCCCGCCCTGGG
CGGCAAGGCTGGCCCGGTCGGCACCAGTTGCGTGAGCGGAAAGATGGCCGCTTCCCGGCCCTGCTGCAGG
GAGCTCAAAATGGAGGACGCGGCGCTCGGGAGAGCGGGCGGGTGAGTCACCCACACAAAGGAAAAGGGCC
TTTCCGTCCTCAGCCGTCGCTTCATGTGACTCCACGGAGTACCGGGCGCCGTCCAGGCACCTCGATTAGT
TCTCGAGCTTTTGGAGTACGTCGTCTTTAGGTTGGGGGGAGGGGTTTTATGCGATGGAGTTTCCCCACAC
TGAGTGGGTGGAGACTGAAGTTAGGCCAGCTTGGCACTTGATGTAATTCTCCTTGGAATTTGCCCTTTTT
GAGTTTGGATCTTGGTTCATTCTCAAGCCTCAGACAGTGGTTCAAAGTTTTTTTCTTCCATTTCAGGTGT
CGTGACGTACGGCCACCATGACCGAGTACAAGCCCACGGTGCGCCTCGCCACCCGCGACGACGTCCCCAG
GGCCGTACGCACCCTCGCCGCCGCGTTCGCCGACTACCCCGCCACGCGCCACACCGTCGATCCGGACCGC
CACATCGAGCGGGTCACCGAGCTGCAAGAACTCTTCCTCACGCGCGTCGGGCTCGACATCGGCAAGGTGT
GGGTCGCGGACGACGGCGCCGCCGTGGCGGTCTGGACCACGCCGGAGAGCGTCGAAGCGGGGGCGGTGTT
CGCCGAGATCGGCCCGCGCATGGCCGAGTTGAGCGGTTCCCGGCTGGCCGCGCAGCAACAGATGGAAGGC
CTCCTGGCGCCGCACCGGCCCAAGGAGCCCGCGTGGTTCCTGGCCACCGTCGGAGTCTCGCCCGACCACC
AGGGCAAGGGTCTGGGCAGCGCCGTCGTGCTCCCCGGAGTGGAGGCGGCCGAGCGCGCCGGGGTGCCCGC
CTTCCTGGAGACCTCCGCGCCCCGCAACCTCCCCTTCTACGAGCGGCTCGGCTTCACCGTCACCGCCGAC
GTCGAGGTGCCCGAAGGACCGCGCACCTGGTGCATGACCCGCAAGCCCGGTGCCTGAACGCGTTAAGTCG
ACAATCAACCTCTGGATTACAAAATTTGTGAAAGATTGACTGGTATTCTTAACTATGTTGCTCCTTTTAC
GCTATGTGGATACGCTGCTTTAATGCCTTTGTATCATGCTATTGCTTCCCGTATGGCTTTCATTTTCTCC
TCCTTGTATAAATCCTGGTTGCTGTCTCTTTATGAGGAGTTGTGGCCCGTTGTCAGGCAACGTGGCGTGG
TGTGCACTGTGTTTGCTGACGCAACCCCCACTGGTTGGGGCATTGCCACCACCTGTCAGCTCCTTTCCGG
GACTTTCGCTTTCCCCCTCCCTATTGCCACGGCGGAACTCATCGCCGCCTGCCTTGCCCGCTGCTGGACA
GGGGCTCGGCTGTTGGGCACTGACAATTCCGTGGTGTTGTCGGGGAAATCATCGTCCTTTCCTTGGCTGC
TCGCCTGTGTTGCCACCTGGATTCTGCGCGGGACGTCCTTCTGCTACGTCCCTTCGGCCCTCAATCCAGC
GGACCTTCCTTCCCGCGGCCTGCTGCCGGCTCTGCGGCCTCTTCCGCGTCTTCGCCTTCGCCCTCAGACG
AGTCGGATCTCCCTTTGGGCCGCCTCCCCGCGTCGACTTTAAGACCAATGACTTACAAGGCAGCTGTAGA
TCTTAGCCACTTTTTAAAAGAAAAGGGGGGACTGGAAGGGCTAATTCACTCCCAACGAAGACAAGATCTG
CTTTTTGCTTGTACTGGGTCTCTCTGGTTAGACCAGATCTGAGCCTGGGAGCTCTCTGGCTAACTAGGGA
ACCCACTGCTTAAGCCTCAATAAAGCTTGCCTTGAGTGCTTCAAGTAGTGTGTGCCCGTCTGTTGTGTGA
CTCTGGTAACTAGAGATCCCTCAGACCCTTTTAGTCAGTGTGGAAAATCTCTAGCAGTACGTATAGTAGT
TCATGTCATCTTATTATTCAGTATTTATAACTTGCAAAGAAATGAATATCAGAGAGTGAGAGGAACTTGT
TTATTGCAGCTTATAATGGTTACAAATAAAGCAATAGCATCACAAATTTCACAAATAAAGCATTTTTTTC
ACTGCATTCTAGTTGTGGTTTGTCCAAACTCATCAATGTATCTTATCATGTCTGGCTCTAGCTATCCCGC
CCCTAACTCCGCCCATCCCGCCCCTAACTCCGCCCAGTTCCGCCCATTCTCCGCCCCATGGCTGACTAAT
TTTTTTTATTTATGCAGAGGCCGAGGCCGCCTCGGCCTCTGAGCTATTCCAGAAGTAGTGAGGAGGCTTT
TTTGGAGGCCTAGGGACGTACCCAATTCGCCCTATAGTGAGTCGTATTACGCGCGCTCACTGGCCGTCGT
TTTACAACGTCGTGACTGGGAAAACCCTGGCGTTACCCAACTTAATCGCCTTGCAGCACATCCCCCTTTC
GCCAGCTGGCGTAATAGCGAAGAGGCCCGCACCGATCGCCCTTCCCAACAGTTGCGCAGCCTGAATGGCG
AATGGG
[124 nt withheld, positions 3367-3490]
C
[91 nt withheld, positions 3492-3582]
A
[49 nt withheld, positions 3584-3632]
CCTTTGACGTTGGAGTCCACGTTCTTT
[37 nt withheld, positions 3660-3696]
ACCCTATCTCGGTCTATTCTTTTGATTTATAAGGGATTTTGCCGATTTCGGCCTATTGGTTAAAAAATGA
GCTGATTTAACAAAAATTTAACGCGAATTTTAACAAAATATTAACGCTTACAATTTAGGTGGCACTTTTC
GGGGAAATGTGCGCGGAACCCCTATTTGTTTATTTTTCTAAATACATTCAAATATGTATCCGCTCATGAG
ACAATAACCCTGATAAATGCTTCAATAATATTGAAAAAGGAAGAGTATGAGTATTCAACATTTCCGTGTC
GCCCTTATTCCCTTTTTTGCGGCATTTTGCCTTCCTGTTTTTGCTCACCCAGAAACGCTGGTGAAAGTAA
AAGATGCTGAAGATCAGTTGGGTGCACGAGTGGGTTACATCGAACTGGATCTCAACAGCGGTAAGATCCT
TGAGAGTTTTCGCCCCGAAGAACGTTTTCCAATGATGAGCACTTTTAAAGTTCTGCTATGTGGCGCGGTA
TTATCCCGTATTGACGCCGGGCAAGAGCAACTCGGTCGCCGCATACACTATTCTCAGAATGACTTGGTTG
AGTACTCACCAGTCACAGAAAAGCATCTTACGGATGGCATGACAGTAAGAGAATTATGCAGTGCTGCCAT
AACCATGAGTGATAACACTGCGGCCAACTTACTTCTGACAACGATCGGAGGACCGAAGGAGCTAACCGCT
TTTTTGCACAACATGGGGGATCATGTAACTCGCCTTGATCGTTGGGAACCGGAGCTGAATGAAGCCATAC
CAAACGACGAGCGTGACACCACGATGCCTGTAGCAATGGCAACAACGTTGCGCAAACTATTAACTGGCGA
ACTACTTACTCTAGCTTCCCGGCAACAATTAATAGACTGGATGGAGGCGGATAAAGTTGCAGGACCACTT
CTGCGCTCGGCCCTTCCGGCTGGCTGGTTTATTGCTGATAAATCTGGAGCCGGTGAGCGTGGGTCTCGCG
GTATCATTGCAGCACTGGGGCCAGATGGTAAGCCCTCCCGTATCGTAGTTATCTACACGACGGGGAGTCA
GGCAACTATGGATGAACGAAATAGACAGATCGCTGAGATAGGTGCCTCACTGATTAAGCATTGGTAACTG
TCAGACCAAGTTTACTCATATATACTTTAGATTGATTTAAAACTTCATTTTTAATTTAAAAGGATCTAGG
TGAAGATCCTTTTTGATAATCTCATGACCAAAATCCCTTAACGTGAGTTTTCGTTCCACTGAGCGTCAGA
CCCCGTAGAAAAGATCAAAGGATCTTCTTGAGATCCTTTTTTTCTGCGCGTAATCTGCTGCTTGCAAACA
AAAAAACCACCGCTACCAGCGGTGGTTTGTTTGCCGGATCAAGAGCTACCAACTCTTTTTCCGAAGGTAA
CTGGCTTCAGCAGAGCGCAGATACCAAATACTGTTCTTCTAGTGTAGCCGTAGTTAGGCCACCACTTCAA
GAACTCTGTAGCACCGCCTACATACCTCGCTCTGCTAATCCTGTTACCAGTGGCTGCTGCCAGTGGCGAT
AAGTCGTGTCTTACCGGGTTGGACTCAAGACGATAGTTACCGGATAAGGCGCAGCGGTCGGGCTGAACGG
GGGGTTCGTGCACACAGCCCAGCTTGGAGCGAACGACCTACACCGAACTGAGATACCTACAGCGTGAGCT
ATGAGAAAGCGCCACGCTTCCCGAAGGGAGAAAGGCGGACAGGTATCCGGTAAGCGGCAGGGTCGGAACA
GGAGAGCGCACGAGGGAGCTTCCAGGGGGAAACGCCTGGTATCTTTATAGTCCTGTCGGGTTTCGCCACC
TCTGACTTGAGCGTCGATTTTTGTGATGCTCGTCAGGGGGGCGGAGCCTATGGAAAAACGCCAGCAACGC
GGCCTTTTTACGGTTCCTGGCCTTTTGCTGGCCTTTTGCTCACATGTTCTTTCCTGCGTTATCCCCTGAT
TCTGTGGATAACCGTATTACCGCCTTTGAGTGAGCTGATACCGCTCGCCGCAGCCGAACGACCGAGCGCA
GCGAGTCAGTGAGCGAGGAAGCGGAAGAGCGCCCAATACGCAAACCGCCTCTCCCCGCGCGTTGGCCGAT
TCATTAATGCAGCTGGCACGACAGGTTTCCCGACTGGAAAGCGGGCAGTGAGCGCAACGCAATTAATGTG
AGTTAGCTCACTCATTAGGCACCCCAGGCTTTACACTTTATGCTTCCGGCTCGTATGTTGTGTGGAATTG
TGAGCGGATAACAATTTCACACAGGAAACAGCTATGACCATGATTACGCCAAGCGCGCAATTAACCCTCA
CTAAAGGGAACAAAAGCTGGAGCTGCAAGCTTAATGTAGTCTTATGCAATACTCTTGTAGTCTTGCAACA
TGGTAACGATGAGTTAGCAACATGCCTTACAAGGAGAGAAAAAGCACCGTGCATGCCGATTGGTGGAAGT
AAGGTGGTACGATCGTGCCTTATTAGGAAGGCAACAGACGGGTCTGACATGGATTGGACGAACCACTGAA
TTGCCGCATTGCAGAGATATTGTATTTAAGTGCCTAGCTCGATACATAAACGGGTCTCTCTGGTTAGACC
AGATCTGAGCCTGGGAGCTCTCTGGCTAACTAGGGAACCCACTGCTTAAGCCTCAATAAAGCTTGCCTTG
AGTGCTTCAAGTAGTGTGTGCCCGTCTGTTGTGTGACTCTGGTAACTAGAGATCCCTCAGACCCTTTTAG
TCAGTGTGGAAAATCTCTAGCAGTGGCGCCCGAACAGGGACTTGAAAGCGAAAGGGAAACCAGAGGAGCT
CTCTCGACGCAGGACTCGGCTTGCTGAAGCGCGCACGGCAAGAGGCGAGGGGCGGCGACTGGTGAGTACG
CCAAAAATTTTGACTAGCGGAGGCTAGAAGGAGAGAGATGGGTGCGAGAGCGTCAGTATTAAGCGGGGGA
GAATTAGATCGCGATGGGAAAAAATTCGGTTAAGGCCAGGGGGAAAGAAAAAATATAAATTAAAACATAT
AGTATGGGCAAGCAGGGAGCTAGAACGATTCGCAGTTAATCCTGGCCTGTTAGAAACATCAGAAGGCTGT
AGACAAATACTGGGACAGCTACAACCATCCCTTCAGACAGGATCAGAAGAACTTAGATCATTATATAATA
CAGTAGCAACCCTCTATTGTGTGCATCAAAGGATAGAGATAAAAGACACCAAGGAAGCTTTAGACAAGAT
AGAGGAAGAGCAAAACAAAAGTAAGACCACCGCACAGCAAGCGGCCGCTGATCTTCAGACCTGGAGGAGG
AGATATGAGGGACAATTGGAGAAGTGAATTATATAAATATAAAGTAGTAAAAATTGAACCATTAGGAGTA
GCACCCACCAAGGCAAAGAGAAGAGTGGTGCAGAGAGAAAAAAGAGCAGTGGGAATAGGAGCTTTGTTCC
TTGGGTTCTTGGGAGCAGCAGGAAGCACTATGGGCGCAGCGTCAATGACGCTGACGGTACAGGCCAGACA
ATTATTGTCTGGTATAGTGCAGCAGCAGAACAATTTGCTGAGGGCTATTGAGGCGCAACAGCATCTGTTG
CAACTCACAGTCTGGGGCATCAAGCAGCTCCAGGCAAGAATCCTGGCTGTGGAAAGATACCTAAAGGATC
AACAGCTCCTGGGGATTTGGGGTTGCTCTGGAAAACTCATTTGCACCACTGCTGTGCCTTGGAATGCTAG
TTGGAGTAATAAATCTCTGGAACAGATTTGGAATCACACGACCTGGATGGAGTGGGACAGAGAAATTAAC
AATTACACAAGCTTAATACACTCCTTAATTGAAGAATCGCAAAACCAGCAAGAAAAGAATGAACAAGAAT
TATTGGAATTAGATAAATGGGCAAGTTTGTGGAATTGGTTTAACATAACAAATTGGCTGTGGTATATAAA
ATTATTCATAATGATAGTAGGAGGCTTGGTAGGTTTAAGAATAGTTTTTGCTGTACTTTCTATAGTGAAT
AGAGTTAGGCAGGGATATTCACCATTATCGTTTCAGACCCACCTCCCAACCCCGAGGGGACCCAGAGAGG
GCCTATTTCCCATGATTCCTTCATATTTGCATATACGATACAAGGCTGTTAGAGAGATAATTAGAATTAA
TTTGACTGTAAACACAAAGATATTAGTACAAAATACGTGACGTAGAAAGTAATAATTTCTTGGGTAGTTT
GCAGTTTTAAAATTATGTTTTAAAATGGACTATCATATGCTTACCGTAACTTGAAAGTATTTCGATTTCT
TGGCTTTATATATCTTGTGGAAAGGACGAAACACCGTAGAGGCTGAGTTAGTGACAGTTTTAGAGCTAGA
AATAGCAAGTTAAAATAAGGCTAGTCCGTTATCAACTTGAAAAAGTGGCACCGAGTCGGTGCTTTTTTAA
GCTTGGCGTAACTAGATCTTGAGACAAATGGCAGTATTCATCCACAATTTTAAAAGAAAAGGGGGGATTG
GGGGGTACAGTGCAGGGGAAAGAATAGTAGACATAATAGCAACAGACATACAAACTAAAGAATTACAAAA
ACAAATTACAAAAATTCAAAATTTTCGGGTTTATTACAGGGACAGCAGAGATCCACTTTGGCGCCGGCTC
GAGGGGG
