>Addgene plasmid #75633 | NEK10 gRNA (BRDN0001146401) | depositor partial sequence | sequence record 143093 | Target Sequence
TAGAGGCTGAGTTAGTGACA
