>Addgene plasmid #75633 | NEK10 gRNA (BRDN0001146401) | addgene partial sequence | sequence record 184259 | hU6-F
AGAAAGTAATAATTTCTTGGGTAGTTTGCAGTTTTAAAATTATGTTTTAAAATGGACTATCATATGCTTA
CCGTAACTTGAAAGTATTTCGATTTCTTGGCTTTATATATCTTGTGGAAAGGACGAAACACCGTAGAGGC
TGAGTTAGTGACAGTTTTAGAGCTAGAAATAGCAAGTTAAAATAAGGCTAGTCCGTTATCAACTTGAAAA
AGTGGCACCGAGTCGGTGCTTTTTTAAGCTTGGCGTAACTAGATCTTGAGACAAATGGCAGTATTCATCC
ACAATTTTAAAAGAAAAGGGGGGATTGGGGGGTACAGTGCAGGGGAAAGAATAGTAGACATAATAGCAAC
AGACATACAAACTAAAGAATTACAAAAACAAATTACAAAAATTCAAAATTTTCGGGTTTATTACAGGGAC
AGCAGAGATCCACTTTGGCGCCGGCTCGAGGGGGCCCGGGTGCAAAGATGGATAAAGTTTTAAACAGAGA
GGAATCTTTGCAGCTAATGGACCTTCTAGGTCTTGAAAGGAGTGGGAATTGGCTCCGGTGCCCGTCAGTG
GGCAGAGCGC
